Addgene plasmid #195128: Chr8q_Centromere-Targeting_gRNA
Purpose: gRNA targeting centromere-proximal location on Chromosome 8q in a third generation Cas9 backbone with GFP
Depositing lab: Jason Sheltzer. Depositing organization: Cold Spring Harbor Laboratory. Publication: Oncogene-like addiction to aneuploidy in human cancers. Girish V, Lakhani AA, Thompson SL, Scaduto CM, Brown LM, Hagenson RA, Sausville EL, Mendelson BE, Kandikuppa PK, Lukow DA, Yuan ML, Stevens EC, Lee SN, Schukken KM, Akalu SM, Vasudevan A, Zou C, Salovska B, Li W, Smith JC, Taylor AM, Martienssen RA, Liu Y, Sun R, Sheltzer JM. Science. 2023 Jul 6:eadg4521. doi: 10.1126/science.adg4521. PubMed 37410869.
Backbone
  Vector backbone: Lenti-Cas9-gRNA-GFP
  Vector type: Mammalian Expression
  Selectable markers: EGFP
Growth in bacteria
  Bacterial resistance: Ampicillin, 100 μg/mL
  Growth temperature: 37°C
  Growth strain: NEB Stable
  Copy number: High Copy
Gene/Insert
  Gene/Insert name: Chr8q gRNA
  gRNA/shRNA sequence: CAGGTGGGTTACAAAAGAC
  Species: H. sapiens (human)
  Cloning method: Restriction Enzyme; 5′ cloning site Unknown (unknown if destroyed)
Terms and licenses: Academic/Nonprofit Terms; Industry Terms: Not Available to Industry
Depositor comments: Please visit https://doi.org/10.1101/2023.01.09.523344 for bioRxiv preprint.
How to cite: Chr8q_Centromere-Targeting_gRNA was a gift from Jason Sheltzer (Addgene plasmid # 195128 ; http://n2t.net/addgene:195128 ; RRID:Addgene_195128)
