[The description below was written by a language model from this plasmid's Addgene catalogue record and pLannotate feature annotations shown in this document.]
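Description:
Chr8q_Centromere-Targeting_gRNA is an all-in-one, third-generation lentiviral CRISPR plasmid built on the Lenti-Cas9-gRNA-GFP backbone, carrying a single guide RNA directed at a centromere-proximal site on the long arm of human chromosome 8. It is propagated in E. coli through a high-copy ColE1/pUC-type origin with ampicillin selection (AmpR), and the backbone also retains an f1 origin, an SV40 origin and remnants of a lac/lacZα cloning region flanked by T7 and T3 promoters. The lentiviral transfer cassette begins with an RSV promoter fused to a truncated HIV-1 5' LTR, which makes genomic RNA production Tat-independent, followed by the Ψ packaging signal with a gag fragment, the RRE for Rev-dependent nuclear export, and a cPPT/CTS. It ends in a self-inactivating ΔU3 3' LTR and an SV40 polyadenylation signal.

Within the LTRs there are two expression units. A human U6 Pol III promoter, oriented antisense to the viral genome, drives the guide with its Streptococcus pyogenes scaffold (annotated as a tracrRNA fragment). In the forward direction, an EF-1α core promoter drives S. pyogenes Cas9; the annotation splits this into contiguous N- and C-terminal portions that together make up the full-length coding sequence. EGFP lies downstream, and a WPRE enhances transcript expression. The element linking Cas9 to EGFP is not annotated, so the record does not state how the two are coupled. EGFP is the only mammalian marker, allowing transfected or transduced cells to be identified or sorted by fluorescence rather than drug selection. The associated study concerns aneuploidy dependence in human cancers, which suggests cutting near the centromere for chromosome-arm engineering, although the record does not describe the specific strategy.
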