Features (pLannotate 1.2.2; 28 found; start..end, strand, type, name):
      6..232     +  promoter       RSV promoter: Rous sarcoma virus enhancer/promoter
    233..413     +  LTR            5' LTR (truncated): truncated 5' long terminal repeat (LTR) from HIV-1
    460..585     +  misc_feature   HIV-1 Ψ: packaging signal of human immunodeficiency virus type 1
    569..932     +  CDS            HIV-1 gag (fragment): gag protein from human immunodeficiency virus 1; gag
   1078..1311    +  misc_feature   RRE: The Rev response element (RRE) of HIV-1 allows for Rev-dependent mRNA export from the nucleus to the cytoplasm.
   1407..1450    -  misc_RNA       tracrRNA (fragment): trans-activating CRISPR RNA for the Streptococcus pyogenes CRISPR/Cas9 system
   1498..1738    -  promoter       U6 promoter: RNA polymerase III promoter for human U6 snRNA
   1745..1862    +  misc_feature   cPPT/CTS: central polypurine tract and central termination sequence of HIV-1
   1931..2142    +  promoter       EF-1α core promoter: core promoter for human elongation factor EF-1α
   2246..3847    +  CDS            Cas9(N): N-terminal portion of Streptococcus pyogenes Cas9 (Zetsche et al., 2015)
   3848..6346    +  CDS            Cas9(C): C-terminal portion of Streptococcus pyogenes Cas9 (Zetsche et al., 2015)
   6467..7183    +  CDS            EGFP: EGFP is a basic (constitutively fluorescent) green fluorescent protein published in 1996, derived from Aequorea victoria. It is reported to be a rapidly-maturing weak dimer with moderate acid sensitivity.
   7202..7790    +  misc_feature   WPRE: woodchuck hepatitis virus posttranscriptional regulatory element
   7841..7860    +  misc_feature   cPPT/CTS (fragment): central polypurine tract and central termination sequence of HIV-1
   7862..8095    +  LTR            3' LTR (ΔU3): self-inactivating 3' long terminal repeat (LTR) from HIV-1
   8173..8294    +  polyA_signal   SV40 poly(A) signal: SV40 polyadenylation signal
   8334..8469    +  rep_origin     SV40 ori: SV40 origin of replication
   8490..8508    -  promoter       T7 promoter: promoter for bacteriophage T7 RNA polymerase
   8516..8671    +  CDS            lacZα (fragment): LacZα fragment of β-galactosidase; lacZ fragment
   8676..9104    +  rep_origin     f1 ori (sequence partly withheld): f1 bacteriophage origin of replication; arrow indicates direction of (+) strand synthesis
   9157..9261    +  promoter       AmpR promoter: bla
   9262..10122   +  CDS            AmpR: β-lactamase; bla; confers resistance to ampicillin, carbenicillin, and related antibiotics
  10293..10881   +  rep_origin     ori: high-copy-number ColE1/pMB1/pBR322/pUC origin of replication
  11064..11156   +  CDS            lacI (fragment): lac repressor; lacI; The lac repressor binds to the lac operator to inhibit transcription in E. coli. This inhibition can be relieved by adding lactose or isopropyl-β-D-thiogalactopyranoside (IPTG).
  11169..11190   +  protein_bind   CAP binding site: CAP binding activates transcription in the presence of cAMP. E. coli catabolite activator protein
  11205..11235   +  promoter       lac promoter: promoter for the E. coli lac operon
  11239..11261   +  protein_bind   lac operator (fragment): The lac repressor binds to the lac operator to inhibit transcription in E. coli. This inhibition can be relieved by adding lactose or isopropyl-β-D-thiogalactopyranoside (IPTG). lac repressor encoded by lacI
  11304..11322   +  promoter       T3 promoter: promoter for bacteriophage T3 RNA polymerase
>Addgene plasmid #195128 | Chr8q_Centromere-Targeting_gRNA | addgene full sequence | sequence record 383939 | Addgene NGS Result
CTTAATGTAGTCTTATGCAATACTCTTGTAGTCTTGCAACATGGTAACGATGAGTTAGCAACATGCCTTA
CAAGGAGAGAAAAAGCACCGTGCATGCCGATTGGTGGAAGTAAGGTGGTACGATCGTGCCTTATTAGGAA
GGCAACAGACGGGTCTGACATGGATTGGACGAACCACTGAATTGCCGCATTGCAGAGATATTGTATTTAA
GTGCCTAGCTCGATACATAAACGGGTCTCTCTGGTTAGACCAGATCTGAGCCTGGGAGCTCTCTGGCTAA
CTAGGGAACCCACTGCTTAAGCCTCAATAAAGCTTGCCTTGAGTGCTTCAAGTAGTGTGTGCCCGTCTGT
TGTGTGACTCTGGTAACTAGAGATCCCTCAGACCCTTTTAGTCAGTGTGGAAAATCTCTAGCAGTGGCGC
CCGAACAGGGACTTGAAAGCGAAAGGGAAACCAGAGGAGCTCTCTCGACGCAGGACTCGGCTTGCTGAAG
CGCGCACGGCAAGAGGCGAGGGGCGGCGACTGGTGAGTACGCCAAAAATTTTGACTAGCGGAGGCTAGAA
GGAGAGAGATGGGTGCGAGAGCGTCAGTATTAAGCGGGGGAGAATTAGATCGCGATGGGAAAAAATTCGG
TTAAGGCCAGGGGGAAAGAAAAAATATAAATTAAAACATATAGTATGGGCAAGCAGGGAGCTAGAACGAT
TCGCAGTTAATCCTGGCCTGTTAGAAACATCAGAAGGCTGTAGACAAATACTGGGACAGCTACAACCATC
CCTTCAGACAGGATCAGAAGAACTTAGATCATTATATAATACAGTAGCAACCCTCTATTGTGTGCATCAA
AGGATAGAGATAAAAGACACCAAGGAAGCTTTAGACAAGATAGAGGAAGAGCAAAACAAAAGTAAGACCA
CCGCACAGCAAGCGGCCGCTGATCTTCAGACCTGGAGGAGGAGATATGAGGGACAATTGGAGAAGTGAAT
TATATAAATATAAAGTAGTAAAAATTGAACCATTAGGAGTAGCACCCACCAAGGCAAAGAGAAGAGTGGT
GCAGAGAGAAAAAAGAGCAGTGGGAATAGGAGCTTTGTTCCTTGGGTTCTTGGGAGCAGCAGGAAGCACT
ATGGGCGCAGCGTCAATGACGCTGACGGTACAGGCCAGACAATTATTGTCTGGTATAGTGCAGCAGCAGA
ACAATTTGCTGAGGGCTATTGAGGCGCAACAGCATCTGTTGCAACTCACAGTCTGGGGCATCAAGCAGCT
CCAGGCAAGAATCCTGGCTGTGGAAAGATACCTAAAGGATCAACAGCTCCTGGGGATTTGGGGTTGCTCT
GGAAAACTCGCCATTTGTCTCAAGATCTAGAATTCAAAAAAAGCACCGACTCGGTGCCACTTTGCTGTTT
CCAGCAAAGTTGATAACGGACTAGCCTTATTTAAACTTGCTATGCTGTTTCCAGCATAGCTCTTAAACCG
TCTTTTGTAACCCACCTGCGGTGTTTCGTCCTTTCCACAAGATATATAAAGCCAAGAAATCGAAATACTT
TCAAGTTACGGTAAGCATATGATAGTCCATTTTAAAACATAATTTTAAAACTGCAAACTACCCAAGAAAT
TATTACTTTCTACGTCACGTATTTTGTACTAATATCTTTGTGTTTACAGTCAAATTAATTCTAATTATCT
CTCTAACAGCCTTGTATCGTATATGCAAATATGAAGGAATCATGGGAAATAGGCCCTCCCACAATTTTAA
AAGAAAAGGGGGGATTGGGGGGTACAGTGCAGGGGAAAGAATAGTAGACATAATAGCAACAGACATACAA
ACTAAAGAATTACAAAAACAAATTACAAAAATTCAAAATTTTCGGGTTTATTACAGGGACAGCAGAGATC
CACTTTGGCGCCGGCTCGAGTGGCTCCGGTGCCCGTCAGTGGGCAGAGCGCACATCGCCCACAGTCCCCG
AGAAGTTGGGGGGAGGGGTCGGCAATTGAACCGGTGCCTAGAGAAGGTGGCGCGGGGTAAACTGGGAAAG
TGATGTCGTGTACTGGCTCCGCCTTTTTCCCGAGGGTGGGGGAGAACCGTATATAAGTGCAGTAGTCGCC
GTGAACGTTCTTTTTCGCAACGGGTTTGCCGCCAGAACACAGGTGTCGTGACGCGGGATCCGCCACCATG
GATTACAAAGACGATGACGATAAGATGGCCCCAAAGAAGAAGCGGAAGGTCGGTATCCACGGAGTCCCAG
CAGCCGACAAGAAGTACAGCATCGGCCTGGACATCGGCACCAACTCTGTGGGCTGGGCCGTGATCACCGA
CGAGTACAAGGTGCCCAGCAAGAAATTCAAGGTGCTGGGCAACACCGACCGGCACAGCATCAAGAAGAAC
CTGATCGGAGCCCTGCTGTTCGACAGCGGCGAAACAGCCGAGGCCACCCGGCTGAAGAGAACCGCCAGAA
GAAGATACACCAGACGGAAGAACCGGATCTGCTATCTGCAAGAGATCTTCAGCAACGAGATGGCCAAGGT
GGACGACAGCTTCTTCCACAGACTGGAAGAGTCCTTCCTGGTGGAAGAGGATAAGAAGCACGAGCGGCAC
CCCATCTTCGGCAACATCGTGGACGAGGTGGCCTACCACGAGAAGTACCCCACCATCTACCACCTGAGAA
AGAAACTGGTGGACAGCACCGACAAGGCCGACCTGCGGCTGATCTATCTGGCCCTGGCCCACATGATCAA
GTTCCGGGGCCACTTCCTGATCGAGGGCGACCTGAACCCCGACAACAGCGACGTGGACAAGCTGTTCATC
CAGCTGGTGCAGACCTACAACCAGCTGTTCGAGGAAAACCCCATCAACGCCAGCGGCGTGGACGCCAAGG
CCATCCTGTCTGCCAGACTGAGCAAGAGCAGACGGCTGGAAAATCTGATCGCCCAGCTGCCCGGCGAGAA
GAAGAATGGCCTGTTCGGAAACCTGATTGCCCTGAGCCTGGGCCTGACCCCCAACTTCAAGAGCAACTTC
GACCTGGCCGAGGATGCCAAACTGCAGCTGAGCAAGGACACCTACGACGACGACCTGGACAACCTGCTGG
CCCAGATCGGCGACCAGTACGCCGACCTGTTTCTGGCCGCCAAGAACCTGTCCGACGCCATCCTGCTGAG
CGACATCCTGAGAGTGAACACCGAGATCACCAAGGCCCCCCTGAGCGCCTCTATGATCAAGAGATACGAC
GAGCACCACCAGGACCTGACCCTGCTGAAAGCTCTCGTGCGGCAGCAGCTGCCTGAGAAGTACAAAGAGA
TTTTCTTCGACCAGAGCAAGAACGGCTACGCCGGCTACATTGACGGCGGAGCCAGCCAGGAAGAGTTCTA
CAAGTTCATCAAGCCCATCCTGGAAAAGATGGACGGCACCGAGGAACTGCTCGTGAAGCTGAACAGAGAG
GACCTGCTGCGGAAGCAGCGGACCTTCGACAACGGCAGCATCCCCCACCAGATCCACCTGGGAGAGCTGC
ACGCCATTCTGCGGCGGCAGGAAGATTTTTACCCATTCCTGAAGGACAACCGGGAAAAGATCGAGAAGAT
CCTGACCTTCCGCATCCCCTACTACGTGGGCCCTCTGGCCAGGGGAAACAGCAGATTCGCCTGGATGACC
AGAAAGAGCGAGGAAACCATCACCCCCTGGAACTTCGAGGAAGTGGTGGACAAGGGCGCTTCCGCCCAGA
GCTTCATCGAGCGGATGACCAACTTCGATAAGAACCTGCCCAACGAGAAGGTGCTGCCCAAGCACAGCCT
GCTGTACGAGTACTTCACCGTGTATAACGAGCTGACCAAAGTGAAATACGTGACCGAGGGAATGAGAAAG
CCCGCCTTCCTGAGCGGCGAGCAGAAAAAGGCCATCGTGGACCTGCTGTTCAAGACCAACCGGAAAGTGA
CCGTGAAGCAGCTGAAAGAGGACTACTTCAAGAAAATCGAGTGCTTCGACTCCGTGGAAATCTCCGGCGT
GGAAGATCGGTTCAACGCCTCCCTGGGCACATACCACGATCTGCTGAAAATTATCAAGGACAAGGACTTC
CTGGACAATGAGGAAAACGAGGACATTCTGGAAGATATCGTGCTGACCCTGACACTGTTTGAGGACAGAG
AGATGATCGAGGAACGGCTGAAAACCTATGCCCACCTGTTCGACGACAAAGTGATGAAGCAGCTGAAGCG
GCGGAGATACACCGGCTGGGGCAGGCTGAGCCGGAAGCTGATCAACGGCATCCGGGACAAGCAGTCCGGC
AAGACAATCCTGGATTTCCTGAAGTCCGACGGCTTCGCCAACAGAAACTTCATGCAGCTGATCCACGACG
ACAGCCTGACCTTTAAAGAGGACATCCAGAAAGCCCAGGTGTCCGGCCAGGGCGATAGCCTGCACGAGCA
CATTGCCAATCTGGCCGGCAGCCCCGCCATTAAGAAGGGCATCCTGCAGACAGTGAAGGTGGTGGACGAG
CTCGTGAAAGTGATGGGCCGGCACAAGCCCGAGAACATCGTGATCGAAATGGCCAGAGAGAACCAGACCA
CCCAGAAGGGACAGAAGAACAGCCGCGAGAGAATGAAGCGGATCGAAGAGGGCATCAAAGAGCTGGGCAG
CCAGATCCTGAAAGAACACCCCGTGGAAAACACCCAGCTGCAGAACGAGAAGCTGTACCTGTACTACCTG
CAGAATGGGCGGGATATGTACGTGGACCAGGAACTGGACATCAACCGGCTGTCCGACTACGATGTGGACC
ATATCGTGCCTCAGAGCTTTCTGAAGGACGACTCCATCGACAACAAGGTGCTGACCAGAAGCGACAAGAA
CCGGGGCAAGAGCGACAACGTGCCCTCCGAAGAGGTCGTGAAGAAGATGAAGAACTACTGGCGGCAGCTG
CTGAACGCCAAGCTGATTACCCAGAGAAAGTTCGACAATCTGACCAAGGCCGAGAGAGGCGGCCTGAGCG
AACTGGATAAGGCCGGCTTCATCAAGAGACAGCTGGTGGAAACCCGGCAGATCACAAAGCACGTGGCACA
GATCCTGGACTCCCGGATGAACACTAAGTACGACGAGAATGACAAGCTGATCCGGGAAGTGAAAGTGATC
ACCCTGAAGTCCAAGCTGGTGTCCGATTTCCGGAAGGATTTCCAGTTTTACAAAGTGCGCGAGATCAACA
ACTACCACCACGCCCACGACGCCTACCTGAACGCCGTCGTGGGAACCGCCCTGATCAAAAAGTACCCTAA
GCTGGAAAGCGAGTTCGTGTACGGCGACTACAAGGTGTACGACGTGCGGAAGATGATCGCCAAGAGCGAG
CAGGAAATCGGCAAGGCTACCGCCAAGTACTTCTTCTACAGCAACATCATGAACTTTTTCAAGACCGAGA
TTACCCTGGCCAACGGCGAGATCCGGAAGCGGCCTCTGATCGAGACAAACGGCGAAACCGGGGAGATCGT
GTGGGATAAGGGCCGGGATTTTGCCACCGTGCGGAAAGTGCTGAGCATGCCCCAAGTGAATATCGTGAAA
AAGACCGAGGTGCAGACAGGCGGCTTCAGCAAAGAGTCTATCCTGCCCAAGAGGAACAGCGATAAGCTGA
TCGCCAGAAAGAAGGACTGGGACCCTAAGAAGTACGGCGGCTTCGACAGCCCCACCGTGGCCTATTCTGT
GCTGGTGGTGGCCAAAGTGGAAAAGGGCAAGTCCAAGAAACTGAAGAGTGTGAAAGAGCTGCTGGGGATC
ACCATCATGGAAAGAAGCAGCTTCGAGAAGAATCCCATCGACTTTCTGGAAGCCAAGGGCTACAAAGAAG
TGAAAAAGGACCTGATCATCAAGCTGCCTAAGTACTCCCTGTTCGAGCTGGAAAACGGCCGGAAGAGAAT
GCTGGCCTCTGCCGGCGAACTGCAGAAGGGAAACGAACTGGCCCTGCCCTCCAAATATGTGAACTTCCTG
TACCTGGCCAGCCACTATGAGAAGCTGAAGGGCTCCCCCGAGGATAATGAGCAGAAACAGCTGTTTGTGG
AACAGCACAAGCACTACCTGGACGAGATCATCGAGCAGATCAGCGAGTTCTCCAAGAGAGTGATCCTGGC
CGACGCTAATCTGGACAAAGTGCTGTCCGCCTACAACAAGCACCGGGATAAGCCCATCAGAGAGCAGGCC
GAGAATATCATCCACCTGTTTACCCTGACCAATCTGGGAGCCCCTGCCGCCTTCAAGTACTTTGACACCA
CCATCGACCGGAAGAGGTACACCAGCACCAAAGAGGTGCTGGACGCCACCCTGATCCACCAGAGCATCAC
CGGCCTGTACGAGACACGGATCGACCTGTCTCAGCTGGGAGGCGACAAGCGTCCTGCTGCTACTAAGAAA
GCTGGTCAAGCTAAGAAAAAGAAAGCTAGCGGCAGCGGCGCCACCAACTTCAGCCTGCTGAAGCAGGCCG
GCGACGTGGAGGAGAACCCCGGCCCCATGGTGAGCAAGGGCGAGGAGCTGTTCACCGGGGTGGTGCCCAT
CCTGGTCGAGCTGGACGGCGACGTAAACGGCCACAAGTTCAGCGTGTCCGGCGAGGGCGAGGGCGATGCC
ACCTACGGCAAGCTGACCCTGAAGTTCATCTGCACCACCGGCAAGCTGCCCGTGCCCTGGCCCACCCTCG
TGACCACCCTGACCTACGGCGTGCAGTGCTTCAGCCGCTACCCCGACCACATGAAGCAGCACGACTTCTT
CAAGTCCGCCATGCCCGAAGGCTACGTCCAGGAGCGCACCATCTTCTTCAAGGACGACGGCAACTACAAG
ACCCGCGCCGAGGTGAAGTTCGAGGGCGACACCCTGGTGAACCGCATCGAGCTGAAGGGCATCGACTTCA
AGGAGGACGGCAACATCCTGGGGCACAAGCTGGAGTACAACTACAACAGCCACAACGTCTATATCATGGC
CGACAAGCAGAAGAACGGCATCAAGGTGAACTTCAAGATCCGCCACAACATCGAGGACGGCAGCGTGCAG
CTCGCCGACCACTACCAGCAGAACACCCCCATCGGCGACGGCCCCGTGCTGCTGCCCGACAACCACTACC
TGAGCACCCAGTCCGCCCTGAGCAAAGACCCCAACGAGAAGCGCGATCACATGGTCCTGCTGGAGTTCGT
GACCGCCGCCGGGATCACTCTCGGCATGGACGAGCTGTACAAGTAGACGCGTTAAGTCGACAATCAACCT
CTGGATTACAAAATTTGTGAAAGATTGACTGGTATTCTTAACTATGTTGCTCCTTTTACGCTATGTGGAT
ACGCTGCTTTAATGCCTTTGTATCATGCTATTGCTTCCCGTATGGCTTTCATTTTCTCCTCCTTGTATAA
ATCCTGGTTGCTGTCTCTTTATGAGGAGTTGTGGCCCGTTGTCAGGCAACGTGGCGTGGTGTGCACTGTG
TTTGCTGACGCAACCCCCACTGGTTGGGGCATTGCCACCACCTGTCAGCTCCTTTCCGGGACTTTCGCTT
TCCCCCTCCCTATTGCCACGGCGGAACTCATCGCCGCCTGCCTTGCCCGCTGCTGGACAGGGGCTCGGCT
GTTGGGCACTGACAATTCCGTGGTGTTGTCGGGGAAATCATCGTCCTTTCCTTGGCTGCTCGCCTGTGTT
GCCACCTGGATTCTGCGCGGGACGTCCTTCTGCTACGTCCCTTCGGCCCTCAATCCAGCGGACCTTCCTT
CCCGCGGCCTGCTGCCGGCTCTGCGGCCTCTTCCGCGTCTTCGCCTTCGCCCTCAGACGAGTCGGATCTC
CCTTTGGGCCGCCTCCCCGCGTCGACTTTAAGACCAATGACTTACAAGGCAGCTGTAGATCTTAGCCACT
TTTTAAAAGAAAAGGGGGGACTGGAAGGGCTAATTCACTCCCAACGAAGACAAGATCTGCTTTTTGCTTG
TACTGGGTCTCTCTGGTTAGACCAGATCTGAGCCTGGGAGCTCTCTGGCTAACTAGGGAACCCACTGCTT
AAGCCTCAATAAAGCTTGCCTTGAGTGCTTCAAGTAGTGTGTGCCCGTCTGTTGTGTGACTCTGGTAACT
AGAGATCCCTCAGACCCTTTTAGTCAGTGTGGAAAATCTCTAGCAGTACGTATAGTAGTTCATGTCATCT
TATTATTCAGTATTTATAACTTGCAAAGAAATGAATATCAGAGAGTGAGAGGAACTTGTTTATTGCAGCT
TATAATGGTTACAAATAAAGCAATAGCATCACAAATTTCACAAATAAAGCATTTTTTTCACTGCATTCTA
GTTGTGGTTTGTCCAAACTCATCAATGTATCTTATCATGTCTGGCTCTAGCTATCCCGCCCCTAACTCCG
CCCATCCCGCCCCTAACTCCGCCCAGTTCCGCCCATTCTCCGCCCCATGGCTGACTAATTTTTTTTATTT
ATGCAGAGGCCGAGGCCGCCTCGGCCTCTGAGCTATTCCAGAAGTAGTGAGGAGGCTTTTTTGGAGGCCT
AGGGACGTACCCAATTCGCCCTATAGTGAGTCGTATTACGCGCGCTCACTGGCCGTCGTTTTACAACGTC
GTGACTGGGAAAACCCTGGCGTTACCCAACTTAATCGCCTTGCAGCACATCCCCCTTTCGCCAGCTGGCG
TAATAGCGAAGAGGCCCGCACCGATCGCCCTTCCCAACAGTTGCGCAGCCTGAATGGCGAATGGG
[124 nt withheld, positions 8676-8799]
C
[91 nt withheld, positions 8801-8891]
A
[49 nt withheld, positions 8893-8941]
CCTTTGACGTTGGAGTCCACGTTCTTT
[37 nt withheld, positions 8969-9005]
ACCCTATCTCGGTCTATTCTTTTGATTTATAAGGGATTTTGCCGATTTCGGCCTATTGGTTAAAAAATGA
GCTGATTTAACAAAAATTTAACGCGAATTTTAACAAAATATTAACGCTTACAATTTAGGTGGCACTTTTC
GGGGAAATGTGCGCGGAACCCCTATTTGTTTATTTTTCTAAATACATTCAAATATGTATCCGCTCATGAG
ACAATAACCCTGATAAATGCTTCAATAATATTGAAAAAGGAAGAGTATGAGTATTCAACATTTCCGTGTC
GCCCTTATTCCCTTTTTTGCGGCATTTTGCCTTCCTGTTTTTGCTCACCCAGAAACGCTGGTGAAAGTAA
AAGATGCTGAAGATCAGTTGGGTGCACGAGTGGGTTACATCGAACTGGATCTCAACAGCGGTAAGATCCT
TGAGAGTTTTCGCCCCGAAGAACGTTTTCCAATGATGAGCACTTTTAAAGTTCTGCTATGTGGCGCGGTA
TTATCCCGTATTGACGCCGGGCAAGAGCAACTCGGTCGCCGCATACACTATTCTCAGAATGACTTGGTTG
AGTACTCACCAGTCACAGAAAAGCATCTTACGGATGGCATGACAGTAAGAGAATTATGCAGTGCTGCCAT
AACCATGAGTGATAACACTGCGGCCAACTTACTTCTGACAACGATCGGAGGACCGAAGGAGCTAACCGCT
TTTTTGCACAACATGGGGGATCATGTAACTCGCCTTGATCGTTGGGAACCGGAGCTGAATGAAGCCATAC
CAAACGACGAGCGTGACACCACGATGCCTGTAGCAATGGCAACAACGTTGCGCAAACTATTAACTGGCGA
ACTACTTACTCTAGCTTCCCGGCAACAATTAATAGACTGGATGGAGGCGGATAAAGTTGCAGGACCACTT
CTGCGCTCGGCCCTTCCGGCTGGCTGGTTTATTGCTGATAAATCTGGAGCCGGTGAGCGTGGGTCTCGCG
GTATCATTGCAGCACTGGGGCCAGATGGTAAGCCCTCCCGTATCGTAGTTATCTACACGACGGGGAGTCA
GGCAACTATGGATGAACGAAATAGACAGATCGCTGAGATAGGTGCCTCACTGATTAAGCATTGGTAACTG
TCAGACCAAGTTTACTCATATATACTTTAGATTGATTTAAAACTTCATTTTTAATTTAAAAGGATCTAGG
TGAAGATCCTTTTTGATAATCTCATGACCAAAATCCCTTAACGTGAGTTTTCGTTCCACTGAGCGTCAGA
CCCCGTAGAAAAGATCAAAGGATCTTCTTGAGATCCTTTTTTTCTGCGCGTAATCTGCTGCTTGCAAACA
AAAAAACCACCGCTACCAGCGGTGGTTTGTTTGCCGGATCAAGAGCTACCAACTCTTTTTCCGAAGGTAA
CTGGCTTCAGCAGAGCGCAGATACCAAATACTGTTCTTCTAGTGTAGCCGTAGTTAGGCCACCACTTCAA
GAACTCTGTAGCACCGCCTACATACCTCGCTCTGCTAATCCTGTTACCAGTGGCTGCTGCCAGTGGCGAT
AAGTCGTGTCTTACCGGGTTGGACTCAAGACGATAGTTACCGGATAAGGCGCAGCGGTCGGGCTGAACGG
GGGGTTCGTGCACACAGCCCAGCTTGGAGCGAACGACCTACACCGAACTGAGATACCTACAGCGTGAGCT
ATGAGAAAGCGCCACGCTTCCCGAAGGGAGAAAGGCGGACAGGTATCCGGTAAGCGGCAGGGTCGGAACA
GGAGAGCGCACGAGGGAGCTTCCAGGGGGAAACGCCTGGTATCTTTATAGTCCTGTCGGGTTTCGCCACC
TCTGACTTGAGCGTCGATTTTTGTGATGCTCGTCAGGGGGGCGGAGCCTATGGAAAAACGCCAGCAACGC
GGCCTTTTTACGGTTCCTGGCCTTTTGCTGGCCTTTTGCTCACATGTTCTTTCCTGCGTTATCCCCTGAT
TCTGTGGATAACCGTATTACCGCCTTTGAGTGAGCTGATACCGCTCGCCGCAGCCGAACGACCGAGCGCA
GCGAGTCAGTGAGCGAGGAAGCGGAAGAGCGCCCAATACGCAAACCGCCTCTCCCCGCGCGTTGGCCGAT
TCATTAATGCAGCTGGCACGACAGGTTTCCCGACTGGAAAGCGGGCAGTGAGCGCAACGCAATTAATGTG
AGTTAGCTCACTCATTAGGCACCCCAGGCTTTACACTTTATGCTTCCGGCTCGTATGTTGTGTGGAATTG
TGAGCGGATAACAATTTCACACAGGAAACAGCTATGACCATGATTACGCCAAGCGCGCAATTAACCCTCA
CTAAAGGGAACAAAAGCTGGAGCTGCAAG
